Addgene plasmid #146151: pAc5.1B-lambdaN-HA-Dm4E-T_1-510-V5His6_D
Purpose: Insect Expression of Dm4E-T_1-510
Depositing lab: Elisa Izaurralde. Depositing organization: Max Planck Institute for Developmental Biology. Publication: 4E-BPs require non-canonical 4E-binding motifs and a lateral surface of eIF4E to repress translation. Igreja C, Peter D, Weiler C, Izaurralde E. Nat Commun. 2014 Sep 2;5:4790. doi: 10.1038/ncomms5790. PubMed 25179781.
Backbone
  Vector backbone: Unknown
  Vector type: Insect Expression
Growth in bacteria
  Bacterial resistance: Ampicillin, 100 μg/mL
  Growth temperature: 37°C
  Growth strain: DH5alpha
  Copy number: Low Copy
Gene/Insert
  Gene/Insert name: Dm4E-T_1-510
  Species: D. melanogaster (fly)
  Entrez Gene: 4E-T (a.k.a. Dmel_CG32016, CG11097, CG11232, CG32016, Dm4E-T, Dmel\CG32016)
  Cloning method: Unknown
Terms and licenses: Academic/Nonprofit Terms; Industry Terms: Not Available to Industry
Depositor comments: ORF extracted from CG32016 isoform C. NCBI:NM_166798.1, one variation L127S annotated as EST Plasmids from this collection were made available to the research community and donated after the lab closed. Please note that the sequence provided by the depositing laboratory may be theoretical/predicted or based on Sanger sequencing results. There may be discrepancies between sequencing results obtained by Addgene and the depositor sequence. If an Addgene verified sequence is not available, please contact before placing your order to request that our lab fully sequence the plasmid.
How to cite: pAc5.1B-lambdaN-HA-Dm4E-T_1-510-V5His6_D was a gift from Elisa Izaurralde (Addgene plasmid # 146151 ; http://n2t.net/addgene:146151 ; RRID:Addgene_146151)
