[The description below was written by a language model from this plasmid's Addgene catalogue record and pLannotate feature annotations shown in this document.]
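Description:
pAc5.1B-lambdaN-HA-Dm4E-T_1-510-V5His6_D is an insect-cell expression plasmid of about 7 kb that produces an N-terminal portion (residues 1–510) of the Drosophila melanogaster eIF4E-binding protein 4E-T. The catalogue lists the backbone as unknown, although the name points to a pAc5.1B-type vector, and the annotated features fit that layout. A long Drosophila actin 5C (Ac5) promoter drives constitutive expression, and an SV40 polyadenylation signal lies downstream of the coding region. In bacteria the plasmid replicates from a ColE1/pUC-type origin and is selected with ampicillin through a β-lactamase gene and its own promoter. The catalogue describes it as low copy, whereas the origin annotation describes a high-copy family. Short annotated fragments of the tetracycline resistance gene and SV40 large T antigen appear to be backbone remnants rather than functional elements. No marker for selection in insect cells is annotated.

The open reading frame carries an HA epitope upstream of the 4E-T fragment (annotated as a partial match to a 3xHA tag) and a V5 tag after it. The name also indicates an N-terminal lambdaN peptide and a C-terminal His6 tag, but neither was picked up in the feature table. LambdaN is a short phage-derived peptide that binds boxB RNA hairpins, so fusions of this kind are generally used to tether a protein to a boxB-containing reporter mRNA and measure its effect on translation or mRNA stability. The epitope tags allow detection and pull-down. According to the depositor, the ORF derives from isoform C of CG32016 and contains one variation, L127S. The associated work concerns how 4E-binding proteins engage eIF4E to repress translation, which fits use of this truncation in Drosophila cell culture. The depositor sequence may be theoretical or only partly verified.
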