Features (pLannotate 1.2.2; 10 found; start..end, strand, type, name):
     56..2568    +  promoter       Ac5 promoter: Drosophila melanogaster actin 5C promoter
   2678..2704    +  CDS            3xHA (fragment): three tandem HA epitope tags
   2723..4255    +  CDS            4E-T (fragment): 4ET_DROME - Experimental evidence at protein level: Swiss-Prot protein existence level 1. eIF4E1-binding protein that regulates translation and stability of mRNAs in processing bodies (P-bodies) (By similarity). Probably plays a role in P-bodies to coordinate the storage of translationally inactive mRNAs in the cytoplasm and prevent their degradation (By similarity). Acts as a binding platform for multiple RNA-binding proteins. Required for the formation of P-bodies (By similarity). From Drosophila melanogaster (Fruit fly).
   4292..4333    +  CDS            V5 tag: epitope tag from simian virus 5
   4433..4567    -  polyA_signal   SV40 poly(A) signal: SV40 polyadenylation signal
   4590..4674    -  CDS            large T antigen (fragment): large T antigen from SV40 (simian virus 40)
   4675..5145    +  CDS            TcR (fragment): tetracycline efflux protein; tet; confers resistance to tetracycline
   5189..5777    -  rep_origin     ori: high-copy-number ColE1/pMB1/pBR322/pUC origin of replication
   5948..6808    -  CDS            AmpR: β-lactamase; bla; confers resistance to ampicillin, carbenicillin, and related antibiotics
   6809..6913    -  promoter       AmpR promoter: bla
>Addgene plasmid #146151 | pAc5.1B-lambdaN-HA-Dm4E-T_1-510-V5His6_D | depositor full sequence | sequence record 288596 | Full Sequence
CTTCAAGGAATTAATTCTATATTCTAAAAACACAAATGATACTTCTAAAAAAAATCATGAATGGCATCAA
CTCTGAATCAAATCTTTGCAGATGCACCTACTTCTCATTTCCACTGTCACATCATTTTTCCAGATCTCGC
TGCCTGTTATGTGGCCCACAAACCAAGACACGTTTTATGGCCATTAAAGCTGGCTGATCGTCGCCAAACA
CCAAATACATATCAATATGTACATTCGAGAAAGAAGCGATCAAAGAAGCGTCTTCGGGCGAGTAGGAGAA
TGCGGAGGAGAAGGAGAACGAGCTGATCTAGTATCTCTCCACAATCCAATGCCAACTGACCAACTGGCCA
TATTCGGAGCAATTTGAAGCCAATTTCCATCGCCTGGCGATCGCTCCATTCTTGGCTATATGTTTTTCAC
CGTTCCCGGGGCCATTTTCAAAGACTCGTCGGTAAGATAAGATTGTGTCACTCGCTGTCTCTCTTCATTT
GTCGAAGAATGCTGAGGAATTTCGCGATGACGTCGGCGAGTATTTTGAAGAATGAGAATAATTTGTATTT
ATACGAAAATCAGTTAGTGGAATTTTCTACAAAAACATGTTATCTATAGATAATTTTGTTGCAAAATATG
TTGACTATGACAAAGATTGTATGTATATACCTTTAATGTATTCTCATTTTCTTATGTATTTATAATGGCA
ATGATGATACTGATGATATTTTAAGATGATGCCAGACCACAGGCTGATTTCTGCGTCTTTTGCCGAACGC
AGTGCATGTGCGGTTGTTGTTTTTTGGAATAGTTTCAATTTTCGGACTGTCCGCTTTGATTTCAGTTTCT
TGGCTTATTCAAAAAGCAAAGTAAAGCCAAAAAAGCGAGATGGCAATACCAAATGCGGCAAAACGGTAGT
GGAAGGAAAGGGGTGCGGGGCAGCGGAAGGAAGGGTGGGGCGGGGCGTGGCGGGGTCTGTGGCTGGGCGC
GACGTCACCGACGTTGGAGCCACTCCTTTGACCATGTGTGCGTGTGTGTATTATTCGTGTCTCGCCACTC
GCCGGTTGTTTTTTTCTTTTTATCTCGCTCTCTCTAGCGCCATCTCGTACGCATGCTCAACGCACCGCAT
GTTGCCGTGTCCTTTATGCGTCATTTTGGCTCGAAATAGGCAATTATTTAAACAAAGATTAGTCAACGAA
AACGCTAAAATAAATAAGTCTACAATATGGTTACTTATTGCCATGTGTGTGCAGCCAACGATAGCAACAA
AAGCAACAACACAGTGGCTTTCCCTCTTTCACTTTTTGTTTGCAAGCGCGTGCGAGCAAGACGGCACGAC
CGGCAAACGCAATTACGCTGACAAAGAGCAGACGAAGTTTTGGCCGAAAAACATCAAGGCGCCTGATACG
AATGCATTTGCAATAACAATTGCGATATTTAATATTGTTTATGAAGCTGTTTGACTTCAAAACACACAAA
AAAAAAAATAAAACAAATTATTTGAAAGAGAATTAGGAATCGGACAGCTTATCGTTACGGGCTAACAGCA
CACCGAGACGAAATAGCTTACCTGACGTCACAGCCTCTGGAAGAACTGCCGCCAAGCAGAGAGAGAGAGA
AAAAGAGGGAGAGCAGCTTAGACCGCATGTGCTTGTGTGTGAGGCGTCTCTCTCTTCGTCTCCTGTTTGC
GCAAACGCATAGACTGCACTGAGAAAATCGATTACCTATTTTTTATGAATGAATATTTGCACTATTACTA
TTCAAAACTATTAAGATAGCAATCACATTCAATAGCCAAATACTATACCACCTGAGCGATGCAACGAAAT
GATCAATTTGAGCAAAAATGCTGCATATTTAGGACGGCATCATTATAGAAATGCTTCTTGCTGTGTACTT
TTCTCTCGTCTGGCAGCTGTTTCGCCGTTATTGTTAAAACCGGCTTAAGTTAGGTGTGTTTTCTACGACT
AGTGATGCCCCTACTAGAAGATGTGTGTTGCACAAATGTCCCTGAATAACCAATTTGAAGTGCAGATAGC
AGTAAACGTAAGCTAATATGAATATTATTTAACTGTAATGTTTTAATATCGCTGGACATTACTAATAAAC
CCACTATAAACACATGTACATATGTATGTTTTGGCATACAATGAGTAGTTGGGGAAAAAATGTGTAAAAG
CACCGTGACCATCACAGCATAAAGATAACCAGCTGAAGTATCGAATATGAGTAACCCCCAAATTGAATCA
CATGCCGCAACTGATAGGACCCATGGAAGTACACTCTTCATGGCGATATACAAGACACACACAAGCACGA
ACACCCAGTTGCGGAGGAAATTCTCCGTAAATGAAAACCCAATCGGCGAACAATTCATACCCATATATGG
TAAAAGTTTTGAACGCGACTTGAGAGCGGAGAGCATTGCGGCTGATAAGGTTTTAGCGCTAAGCGGGCTT
TATAAAACGGGCTGCGGGACCAGTTTTCATATCACTACCGTTTGAGTTCTTGTGCTGTGTGGATACTCCT
CCCGACACAAAGCCGCTCCATCAGCCAGCAGTCGTCTAATCCAGAGACCCCGGATCGGGGTACCAACATG
GACGCACAAACACGACGACGTGAGCGTCGCGCTGAGAAACAAGCTCAATGGAAAGCTGCAAACGGTGGAT
CTCCTCCACATATGGCTTACCCATACGATGTTCCAGATTACGCTCCTCCAAGCTTGAATTCTATGGATAC
ATCAAAGATTAGTGCCAGGTACTCGAAAGTAGACCTGTTAGCTCTAAGATATGAAGGTAAAAGTCGACAG
CGCCCGCAATGTTCAACACGACTTGAATTGCAGACGCTAGGTTTTTGGAAAATTAATCTGAACACAGCTG
CGTTAACCGTGTCCAGCGCCTATTCTAATCAAAACAAGAATCGACTTTCTCCAGAAGCAGATAACTCGAG
CTTAATTTGTTCCAATAGTAGCTCAATAAGTTCACGTCGCGCTATGAGAAATCGAGAACGGGCAAACAAC
TATTACCAGCGCTTCGTACCTACCGATTCTCTTCTAATAAGTGGGGAGGATAAAGATAAGGATGCGCTTT
CTCATGGACAGCCCTATAAGTCGAATATCATCGATCACCGTAGCATATCATCTTCACATTTAATGCCGGC
ATTTGCAAAGAGGCGTTTTGTCATATCGAAAGGCAGCAACAGCGAGGAAAGCAACGAGGGGATAAACACT
TGTGCAAGCAAGGGCAAGGCAGCCAGTTCGCCTAGCCGTAAGGGTAGCGAGTTGGATACTGCTGAGACAT
GTTTGAATTTTGTTCAGCCGGATCACGACCAATGCATGTCATCTTCACCTACATTTTCAACATCCCGCCA
AGAAAGGCGGATTGGTAGCGGTCGGCTGTTGCCAAGAAGTGATAATTGGGATTACAAAAACGAAAAGACC
GTAGAAGCCAGCATTGAGAATGAAAAGGAAACATCTCCAAATGGATCTGGAAGTACAAGCAGTCTTAATC
AGCACAATCAAAGCCAACATCGTTCTCGAACATTCAGTGGAAGGTTAGTTGAACGTGTTCCCGAAGTCAC
AGATCGTCGTTTTCAATATGACTCCAAAAAGTCTTTTGATCGTCAGGGAATTAATAATCGACGCATTTCT
GGTAAGGAGCCTTTCAGTACTCAAAGCCGAAGCAAGCGTGGCAATTCCTATCTCATTCACGAAGAACCTG
AATGGTTCAGTGCAGGACCTAAATCACAGCTAGAAACTATTGATCTACACGGGTTTGAAGACCTGGAAAA
AAACGAAGAGCGATCCGTAACTGAAGATAAAAATAATCAAATTCAACAACTTGATAAAAATTTAGACGCG
CAAGCAAGCAAAGATGAAGCTTCGATGAGAAACAGCAATGATAGTTTAAATTTCCGCGAAGTCATTCCAA
GTGATGAAAAGAAGCACACTGACGAAAATGTAGTGACTTCTATTCAAAACTCAACAGATCTCGGCCATCC
CAATAAAAACAAACCAATTCAGATGCAGCCCAGTCAGAATCCTGAAAGTGAATTTAATTTTGATGCCTTT
CTTAATATGCATCCCTTGGATAATTCCGTTTTGAGTAATGATGAAACTGGAAAAAGTGACTCAAAGGGAA
CATCCCGTTTTAGCCGATGGTTTCGACAAAAAGAAGCTGCAAATAATAATGAGTTTCCAGGGTTTCGGGA
ATCGCATGCTCAAGAAAAACGTGGTATTCCAAGTGTTAAGGATCTGGAAGCTCAAGGCGGCCGCTCGAGT
CTAGAGGGCCCGCGGTTCGAAGGTAAGCCTATCCCTAACCCTCTCCTCGGTCTCGATTCTACGCGTACCG
GTCATCATCACCATCACCATTGAGTTTAAACCCGCTGATCAGCCTCGACTGTGCCTTCTAAGGCCTGAGC
TCGCTGATCAGCCTCGATCGAGGATCCAGACATGATAAGATACATTGATGAGTTTGGACAAACCACAACT
AGAATGCAGTGAAAAAAATGCTTTATTTGTGAAATTTGTGATGCTATTGCTTTATTTGTAACCATTATAA
GCTGCAATAAACAAGTTAACAACAACAATTGCATTCATTTTATGTTTCAGGTTCAGGGGGAGGTGTGGGA
GGTTTTTTAAAGCAAGTAAAACCTCTACAAATGTGGTATGGCTGATTATGATCAGTCGACCGATGCCCTT
GAGAGCCTTCAACCCAGTCAGCTCCTTCCGGTGGGCGCGGGGCATGACTATCGTCGCCGCACTTATGACT
GTCTTCTTTATCATGCAACTCGTAGGACAGGTGCCGGCAGCGCTCTGGGTCATTTTCGGCGAGGACCGCT
TTCGCTGGAGCGCGACGATGATCGGCCTGTCGCTTGCGGTATTCGGAATCTTGCACGCCCTCGCTCAAGC
CTTCGTCACTGGTCCCGCCACCAAACGTTTCGGCGAGAAGCAGGCCATTATCGCCGGCATGGCGGCCGAC
GCGCTGGGCTACGTCTTGCTGGCGTTCGCGACGCGAGGCTGGATGGCCTTCCCCATTATGATTCTTCTCG
CTTCCGGCGGCATCGGGATGCCCGCGTTGCAGGCCATGCTGTCCAGGCAGGTAGATGACGACCATCAGGG
ACAGCTTCAAGGATCGCTCGCGGCTCTTACCAGCCAGCAAAAGGCCAGGAACCGTAAAAAGGCCGCGTTG
CTGGCGTTTTTCCATAGGCTCCGCCCCCCTGACGAGCATCACAAAAATCGACGCTCAAGTCAGAGGTGGC
GAAACCCGACAGGACTATAAAGATACCAGGCGTTTCCCCCTGGAAGCTCCCTCGTGCGCTCTCCTGTTCC
GACCCTGCCGCTTACCGGATACCTGTCCGCCTTTCTCCCTTCGGGAAGCGTGGCGCTTTCTCAATGCTCA
CGCTGTAGGTATCTCAGTTCGGTGTAGGTCGTTCGCTCCAAGCTGGGCTGTGTGCACGAACCCCCCGTTC
AGCCCGACCGCTGCGCCTTATCCGGTAACTATCGTCTTGAGTCCAACCCGGTAAGACACGACTTATCGCC
ACTGGCAGCAGCCACTGGTAACAGGATTAGCAGAGCGAGGTATGTAGGCGGTGCTACAGAGTTCTTGAAG
TGGTGGCCTAACTACGGCTACACTAGAAGGACAGTATTTGGTATCTGCGCTCTGCTGAAGCCAGTTACCT
TCGGAAAAAGAGTTGGTAGCTCTTGATCCGGCAAACAAACCACCGCTGGTAGCGGTGGTTTTTTTGTTTG
CAAGCAGCAGATTACGCGCAGAAAAAAAGGATCTCAAGAAGATCCTTTGATCTTTTCTACGGGGTCTGAC
GCTCAGTGGAACGAAAACTCACGTTAAGGGATTTTGGTCATGAGATTATCAAAAAGGATCTTCACCTAGA
TCCTTTTAAATTAAAAATGAAGTTTTAAATCAATCTAAAGTATATATGAGTAAACTTGGTCTGACAGTTA
CCAATGCTTAATCAGTGAGGCACCTATCTCAGCGATCTGTCTATTTCGTTCATCCATAGTTGCCTGACTC
CCCGTCGTGTAGATAACTACGATACGGGAGGGCTTACCATCTGGCCCCAGTGCTGCAATGATACCGCGAG
ACCCACGCTCACCGGCTCCAGATTTATCAGCAATAAACCAGCCAGCCGGAAGGGCCGAGCGCAGAAGTGG
TCCTGCAACTTTATCCGCCTCCATCCAGTCTATTAATTGTTGCCGGGAAGCTAGAGTAAGTAGTTCGCCA
GTTAATAGTTTGCGCAACGTTGTTGCCATTGCTGCAGGCATCGTGGTGTCACGCTCGTCGTTTGGTATGG
CTTCATTCAGCTCCGGTTCCCAACGATCAAGGCGAGTTACATGATCCCCCATGTTGTGCAAAAAAGCGGT
TAGCTCCTTCGGTCCTCCGATCGTTGTCAGAAGTAAGTTGGCCGCAGTGTTATCACTCATGGTTATGGCA
GCACTGCATAATTCTCTTACTGTCATGCCATCCGTAAGATGCTTTTCTGTGACTGGTGAGTACTCAACCA
AGTCATTCTGAGAATAGTGTATGCGGCGACCGAGTTGCTCTTGCCCGGCGTCAACACGGGATAATACCGC
GCCACATAGCAGAACTTTAAAAGTGCTCATCATTGGAAAACGTTCTTCGGGGCGAAAACTCTCAAGGATC
TTACCGCTGTTGAGATCCAGTTCGATGTAACCCACTCGTGCACCCAACTGATCTTCAGCATCTTTTACTT
TCACCAGCGTTTCTGGGTGAGCAAAAACAGGAAGGCAAAATGCCGCAAAAAAGGGAATAAGGGCGACACG
GAAATGTTGAATACTCATACTCTTCCTTTTTCAATATTATTGAAGCATTTATCAGGGTTATTGTCTCATG
AGCGGATACATATTTGAATGTATTTAGAAAAATAAACAAATAGGGGTTCCGCGCACATTTCCCCGAAAAG
TGCCACCTGACGTCTAAGAAACCATTATTATCATGACATTAACCTATAAAAATAGGCGTATCACGAGGCC
CTTTCGT
